>Addgene plasmid #115503 | pOGG202 | depositor full sequence | sequence record 217801 | Full Sequence
GGAGGCGCCCAATACGCAAACCGCCTCTCCCCGCGCGTTGGCCGATTCATTAATGCAGCTGGCACGACAG
GTTTCCCGACTGGAAAGCGGGCAGTGAGCGCAACGCAATTAATGTGAGTTAGCTCACTCATTAGGCACCC
CAGGCTTTACACTTTATGCTTCCGGCTCGTATGTTGTGTGGAATTGTGAGCGGATAACAATTTCACACAG
GAAACAGCTATGACCATGATTACGCCAAGCTTGGAGGAAGAACAAATGCGTAAAGGCGAAGAGCTGTTCA
CTGGTGTCGTCCCTATTCTGGTGGAACTGGATGGTGATGTCAACGGTCATAAGTTTTCCGTGCGTGGCGA
GGGTGAAGGTGACGCAACTAATGGTAAACTGACGCTGAAGTTCATCTGTACTACTGGTAAACTGCCGGTA
CCTTGGCCGACTCTGGTAACGACGCTGACTTATGGTGTTCAGTGCTTTGCTCGTTATCCGGACCATATGA
AGCAGCATGACTTCTTCAAGTCCGCCATGCCGGAAGGCTATGTGCAGGAACGCACGATTTCCTTTAAGGA
TGACGGCACGTACAAAACGCGTGCGGAAGTGAAATTTGAAGGCGATACCCTGGTAAACCGCATTGAGCTG
AAAGGCATTGACTTTAAAGAAGATGGCAATATCCTGGGCCATAAGCTGGAATACAATTTTAACAGCCACA
ATGTTTACATCACCGCCGATAAACAAAAAAATGGCATTAAAGCGAATTTTAAAATTCGCCACAACGTTGA
GGATGGCAGCGTGCAGCTGGCTGATCACTACCAGCAAAACACTCCAATCGGTGATGGTCCTGTTCTGCTG
CCAGACAATCACTATCTGAGCACGCAAAGCGTTCTGTCTAAAGATCCGAACGAGAAACGCGATCATATGG
TTCTGCTGGAGTTCGTAACCGCAGCGGGCATCACGCATGGTATGGATGAACTGTACAAATGAGCTTCCCA
GGCATCAAATAAAACGAAAGGCTCAGTCGAAAGACTGGGCCTTTCGTTTTATCTGTTGTTTGTCGGTGAA
CGCTCTCCTGAGTAGGACAAATCCGCCGGGAGCGGATTTGAACGTTGCGAAGCAACGGCCCGGAGGGTGG
CGGGCAGGACGCCCGCCATAAACTGCCAGGGAATTCCGCTGCAATTGTCTTCTGCACGAAGTGGTTTAAA
CTATCAGTGTTTGACAGGATATATTGGCGGGTAAACCTAAGAGAAAAGAGCGTTTATTAGAATAATCGGA
TATTTAAAAGGGCGTGAAAAGGTTTATCCGTTCGTCCATTTGTATGTGCATGCCAACCACAGGGTTCCCC
AGATCAGGCGCTGGCTGCTGAACCCCCAGCCGGAACTGACCCCACAAGGCCCTAGCGTTTGCAATGCACC
AGGTCATCATTGACCCAGGCGTGTTCCACCAGGCCGCTGCCTCGCAACTCTTCGCAGGCTTCGCCGACCT
GCTCGCGCCACTTCTTCACGCGGGTGGAATCCGATCCGCACATGAGGCGGAAGGTTTCCAGCTTGAGCGG
GTACGGCTCCCGGTGCGAGCTGAAATAGTCGAACATCCGTCGGGCCGTCGGCGACAGCTTGCGGTACTTC
TCCCATATGAATTTCGTGTAGTGGTCGCCAGCAAACAGCACGACGATTTCCTCGTCGATCAGGACCTGGC
AACGGGACGTTTTCTTGCCACGGTCCAGGACGCGGAAGCGGTGCAGCAGCGACACCGATTCCAGGTGCCC
AACGCGGTCGGACGTGAAGCCCATCGCCGTCGCCTGTAGGCGCGACAGGCATTCCTCGGCCTTCGTGTAA
TACCGGCCATTGATCGACCAGCCCAGGTCCTGGCAAAGCTCGTAGAACGTGAAGGTGATCGGCTCGCCGA
TAGGGGTGCGCTTCGCGTACTCCAACACCTGCTGCCACACCAGTTCGTCATCGTCGGCCCGCAGCTCGAC
GCCGGTGTAGGTGATCTTCACGTCCTTGTTGACGTGGAAAATGACCTTGTTTTGCAGCGCCTCGCGCGGG
ATTTTCTTGTTGCGCGTGGTGAACAGGGCAGAGCGGGCCGTGTCGTTTGGCATCGCTCGCATCGTGTCCG
GCCACGGCGCAATATCGAACAAGGAAAGCTGCATTTCCTTGATCTGCTGCTTCGTGTGTTTCAGCAACGC
GGCCTGCTTGGCCTCGCTGACCTGTTTTGCCAGGTCCTCGCCGGCGGTTTTTCGCTTCTTGGTCGTCATA
GTTCCTCGCGTGTCGATGGTCATCGACTTCGCCAAACCTGCCGCCTCCTGTTCAAGACGACGCGAACGCT
CCACGGCGGCCGATGGCGCGGGCAGGGCAGGGGGAGCCAGTTGCACGCTGTCGCGCTCGATCTTGGCCGT
AGCTTGCTGGACCATCGAGCCGACGGACTGGAAGGTTTCGCGGGGCGCACGCATGACGGTGCGGCTTGCG
ATGGTTTCGGCATCCTCGGCGGAAAACCCCGCGTCGATCAGTTCTTGCCTGTATGCCTTCCGGTCAAACG
TCCGATTCATTCACCCTCCTTGCGGGATTGCCCCGACTCACGCCGGGGCAATGTGCCCTTATTCCTGATT
TGACCCGCCTGGTGCCTTGGTGTCCAGATAATCCACCTTATCGGCAATGAAGTCGGTCCCGTAGACCGTC
TGGCCGTCCTTCTCGTACTTGGTATTCCGAATCTTGCCCTGCACGAATACCAGCGACCCCTTGCCCAAAT
ACTTGCCGTGGGCCTCGGCCTGAGAGCCAAAACACTTGATGCGGAAGAAGTCGGTGCGCTCCTGCTTGTC
GCCGGCATCGTTGCGCCACATCTAGGATCTGCCAGGAACCGTAAAAAGGCCGCGTTGCTGGCGTTTTTCC
ATAGGCTCCGCCCCCCTGACGAGCATCACAAAAATCGACGCTCAAGTCAGAGGTGGCGAAACCCGACAGG
ACTATAAAGATACCAGGCGTTTCCCCCTGGAAGCTCCCTCGTGCGCTCTCCTGTTCCGACCCTGCCGCTT
ACCGGATACCTGTCCGCCTTTCTCCCTTCGGGAAGCGTGGCGCTTTCTCATAGCTCACGCTGTAGGTATC
TCAGTTCGGTGTAGGTCGTTCGCTCCAAGCTGGGCTGTGTGCACGAACCCCCCGTTCAGCCCGACCGCTG
CGCCTTATCCGGTAACTATCGTCTTGAGTCCAACCCGGTAAGACACGACTTATCGCCACTGGCAGCAGCC
ACTGGTAACAGGATTAGCAGAGCGAGGTATGTAGGCGGTGCTACAGAGTTCTTGAAGTGGTGGCCTAACT
ACGGCTACACTAGAAGGACAGTATTTGGTATCTGCGCTCTGCTGAAGCCAGTTACCTTCGGAAAAAGAGT
TGGTAGCTCTTGATCCGGCAAACAAACCACCGCTGGTAGCGGTGGTTTTTTTGTTTGCAAGCAGCAGATT
ACGCGCAGAAAAAAAGGATCTCAAGAAGATCCTTTGATCTTTTCTACGGGGTCTGACGCTCAGTGGAACG
AAAACTCACGTTAAGGGATTTTGGTCATGAGATTATCAAAAAGGATCTTCACCTAGATCCTTTTAAATTA
AAAATGAAGTTTTAAATCAATCTAAAGTATATATGAGTAAACTTGGTCTGACAGTTACCAATGCTTAATC
AGTGAGGCACCTATCTCAGCGATCTGTCTATTTCGTTCATCCATAGTTGCCTGACTCCCCGTCGTGTAGA
TAACTACGATACGGGAGGGCTTACCATCTGGCCCCAGTGCTGCAATGATACCGCGAGAACCACGCTCACC
GGCTCCAGATTTATCAGCAATAAACCAGCCAGCCGGAAGGGCCGAGCGCAGAAGTGGTCCTGCAACTTTA
TCCGCCTCCATCCAGTCTATTAATTGTTGCCGGGAAGCTAGAGTAAGTAGTTCGCCAGTTAATAGTTTGC
GCAACGTTGTTGCCATTGCTACAGGCATCGTGGTGTCACGCTCGTCGTTTGGTATGGCTTCATTCAGCTC
CGGTTCCCAACGATCAAGGCGAGTTACATGATCCCCCATGTTGTGCAAAAAAGCGGTTAGCTCCTTCGGT
CCTCCGATCGTTGTCAGAAGTAAGTTGGCCGCAGTGTTATCACTCATGGTTATGGCAGCACTGCATAATT
CTCTTACTGTCATGCCATCCGTAAGATGCTTTTCTGTGACTGGTGAGTACTCAACCAAGTCATTCTGAGA
ATAGTGTATGCGGCGACCGAGTTGCTCTTGCCCGGCGTCAATACGGGATAATACCGCGCCACATAGCAGA
ACTTTAAAAGTGCTCATCATTGGAAAACGTTCTTCGGGGCGAAAACTCTCAAGGATCTTACCGCTGTTGA
GATCCAGTTCGATGTAACCCACTCGTGCACCCAACTGATCTTCAGCATCTTTTACTTTCACCAGCGTTTC
TGGGTGAGCAAAAACAGGAAGGCAAAATGCCGCAAAAAAGGGAATAAGGGCGACACGGAAATGTTGAATA
CTCATACTCTTCCTTTTTCAATATTATTGAAGCATTTATCAGGGTTATTGTCTCATGAGCGGATACATAT
TTGAATGTATTTAGAAAAATAAACAAATAGGGGTTCCGCGCACGAATTGGCCAGCGCTGCCATTTTTGGG
GTGAGGCCGTTCGCGGCCGAGGGGCGCAGCCCCTGGGGGGATGGGAGGCCCGCGTTAGCGGGCCGGGAGG
GTTCGAGAAGGGGGGGCACCCCCCTTCGGCGTGCGCGGTCACGCGCACAGGGCGCAGCCCTGGTTAAAAA
CAAGGTTTATAAATATTGGTTTAAAAGCAGGTTAAAAGACAGGTTAGCGGTGGCCGAAAAACGGGCGGAA
ACCCTTGCAAATGCTGGATTTTCTGCCTGTGGACAGCCCCTCAAATGTCAATAGGTGCGCCCCTCATCTG
TCAGCACTCTGCCCCTCAAGTGTCAAGGATCGCGCCCCTCATCTGTCAGTAGTCGCGCCCCTCAAGTGTC
AATACCGCAGGGCACTTATCCCCAGGCTTGTCCACATCATCTGTGGGAAACTCGCGTAAAATCAGGCGTT
TTCGCCGATTTGCGAGGCTGGCCAGCTCCACGTCGCCGGCCGAAATCGAGCCTGCCCCTCATCTGTCAAC
GCCGCGCCGGGTGAGTCGGCCCCTCAAGTGTCAACGTCCGCCCCTCATCTGTCAGTGAGGGCCAAGTTTT
CCGCGAGGTATCCACAACGCCGGCGGCCGCGGTGTCTCGCACACGGCTTCGACGGCGTTTCTGGCGCGTT
TGCAGGGCCATAGACGGCCGCCAGCCCAGCGGCGAGGGCAACCAGCCCGGTGAGCGTCGCAAAGGAGATC
CTGATCTGACTGATGGGCTGCCTGTATCGAGTGGTGATTTTGTGCCGAGCTGCCGGTCGGGGAGCTGTTG
GCTGGCTGGTGGCAGGATATATTGTGGTGTAAACAAATTGACGCTTAGACAACTTAATAACACATTGCGG
ACGTTTTTAATGTACTGGGGTGGATGCAGTGGGCCCCACTCTGTGAAGACAATGCCGAATTCGGATCC
Features (pLannotate 1.2.2; 14 found; start..end, strand, type, name):
      4..97      +  CDS            lacI (fragment): lac repressor; lacI; The lac repressor binds to the lac operator to inhibit transcription in E. coli. This inhibition can be relieved by adding lactose or isopropyl-β-D-thiogalactopyranoside (IPTG).
    110..131     +  protein_bind   CAP binding site: CAP binding activates transcription in the presence of cAMP. E. coli catabolite activator protein
    146..176     +  promoter       lac promoter: promoter for the E. coli lac operon
    184..200     +  protein_bind   lac operator: The lac repressor binds to the lac operator to inhibit transcription in E. coli. This inhibition can be relieved by adding lactose or isopropyl-β-D-thiogalactopyranoside (IPTG). lac repressor encoded by lacI
    256..969     +  CDS            superfolder GFP: GFP variant that folds robustly even when fused to poorly folded proteins (Pédelacq et al., 2006)
    986..1072    +  terminator     rrnB T1 terminator: Escherichia coli rrnB; transcription terminator T1 from the E. coli rrnB gene
   1202..1226    +  misc_feature   RB T-DNA repeat: right border repeat from nopaline C58 T-DNA
   1338..1358    -  CDS            TetR (fragment): tetracycline resistance regulatory protein; tetR
   1385..2530    -  CDS            trfA: TRFA_ECOLX - Experimental evidence at protein level: Swiss-Prot protein existence level 1. Also involved in plasmid copy number control, promoting intermolecular coupling of protein bound iterons at oriV, which inhibits replication initiation. From Escherichia coli.
   2866..3454    -  rep_origin     ori: high-copy-number ColE1/pMB1/pBR322/pUC origin of replication
   3625..4485    -  CDS            AmpR: β-lactamase; bla; confers resistance to ampicillin, carbenicillin, and related antibiotics
   4486..4590    -  promoter       AmpR promoter: bla
   4677..5308    -  rep_origin     oriV: incP origin of replication
   5400..5424    +  misc_feature   LB T-DNA repeat: left border repeat from nopaline C58 T-DNA
