>Addgene plasmid #115503 | pOGG202 | addgene full sequence | sequence record 223074 | Addgene NGS Result
GGAGGCGCCCAATACGCAAACCGCCTCTCCCCGCGCGTTGGCCGATTCATTAATGCAGCTGGCACGACAG
GTTTCCCGACTGGAAAGCGGGCAGTGAGCGCAACGCAATTAATGTGAGTTAGCTCACTCATTAGGCACCC
CAGGCTTTACACTTTATGCTTCCGGCTCGTATGTTGTGTGGAATTGTGAGCGGATAACAATTTCACACAG
GAAACAGCTATGACCATGATTACGCCAAGCTTGGAGGAAGAACAAATGCGTAAAGGCGAAGAGCTGTTCA
CTGGTGTCGTCCCTATTCTGGTGGAACTGGATGGTGATGTCAACGGTCATAAGTTTTCCGTGCGTGGCGA
GGGTGAAGGTGACGCAACTAATGGTAAACTGACGCTGAAGTTCATCTGTACTACTGGTAAACTGCCGGTA
CCTTGGCCGACTCTGGTAACGACGCTGACTTATGGTGTTCAGTGCTTTGCTCGTTATCCGGACCATATGA
AGCAGCATGACTTCTTCAAGTCCGCCATGCCGGAAGGCTATGTGCAGGAACGCACGATTTCCTTTAAGGA
TGACGGCACGTACAAAACGCGTGCGGAAGTGAAATTTGAAGGCGATACCCTGGTAAACCGCATTGAGCTG
AAAGGCATTGACTTTAAAGAAGATGGCAATATCCTGGGCCATAAGCTGGAATACAATTTTAACAGCCACA
ATGTTTACATCACCGCCGATAAACAAAAAAATGGCATTAAAGCGAATTTTAAAATTCGCCACAACGTTGA
GGATGGCAGCGTGCAGCTGGCTGATCACTACCAGCAAAACACTCCAATCGGTGATGGTCCTGTTCTGCTG
CCAGACAATCACTATCTGAGCACGCAAAGCGTTCTGTCTAAAGATCCGAACGAGAAACGCGATCATATGG
TTCTGCTGGAGTTCGTAACCGCAGCGGGCATCACGCATGGTATGGATGAACTGTACAAATGAGCTTCCCA
GGCATCAAATAAAACGAAAGGCTCAGTCGAAAGACTGGGCCTTTCGTTTTATCTGTTGTTTGTCGGTGAA
CGCTCTCCTGAGTAGGACAAATCCGCCGGGAGCGGATTTGAACGTTGCGAAGCAACGGCCCGGAGGGTGG
CGGGCAGGACGCCCGCCATAAACTGCCAGGGAATTCCGCTGCAATTGTCTTCTGCACGAAGTGGTTTAAA
CTATCAGTGTTTGACAGGATATATTGGCGGGTAAACCTAAGAGAAAAGAGCGTTTATTAGAATAATCGGA
TATTTAAAAGGGCGTGAAAAGGTTTATCCGTTCGTCCATTTGTATGTGCATGCCAACCACAGGGTTCCCC
AGATCAGGCGCTGGCTGCTGAACCCCCAGCCGGAACTGACCCCACAAGGCCCTAGCGTTTGCAATGCACC
AGGTCATCATTGACCCAGGCGTGTTCCACCAGGCCGCTGCCTCGCAACTCTTCGCAGGCTTCGCCGACCT
GCTCGCGCCACTTCTTCACGCGGGTGGAATCCGATCCGCACATGAGGCGGAAGGTTTCCAGCTTGAGCGG
GTACGGCTCCCGGTGCGAGCTGAAATAGTCGAACATCCGTCGGGCCGTCGGCGACAGCTTGCGGTACTTC
TCCCATATGAATTTCGTGTAGTGGTCGCCAGCAAACAGCACGACGATTTCCTCGTCGATCAGGACCTGGC
AACGGGACGTTTTCTTGCCACGGTCCAGGACGCGGAAGCGGTGCAGCAGCGACACCGATTCCAGGTGCCC
AACGCGGTCGGACGTGAAGCCCATCGCCGTCGCCTGTAGGCGCGACAGGCATTCCTCGGCCTTCGTGTAA
TACCGGCCATTGATCGACCAGCCCAGGTCCTGGCAAAGCTCGTAGAACGTGAAGGTGATCGGCTCGCCGA
TAGGGGTGCGCTTCGCGTACTCCAACACCTGCTGCCACACCAGTTCGTCATCGTCGGCCCGCAGCTCGAC
GCCGGTGTAGGTGATCTTCACGTCCTTGTTGACGTGGAAAATGACCTTGTTTTGCAGCGCCTCGCGCGGG
ATTTTCTTGTTGCGCGTGGTGAACAGGGCAGAGCGGGCCGTGTCGTTTGGCATCGCTCGCATCGTGTCCG
GCCACGGCGCAATATCGAACAAGGAAAGCTGCATTTCCTTGATCTGCTGCTTCGTGTGTTTCAGCAACGC
GGCCTGCTTGGCCTCGCTGACCTGTTTTGCCAGGTCCTCGCCGGCGGTTTTTCGCTTCTTGGTCGTCATA
GTTCCTCGCGTGTCGATGGTCATCGACTTCGCCAAACCTGCCGCCTCCTGTTCAAGACGACGCGAACGCT
CCACGGCGGCCGATGGCGCGGGCAGGGCAGGGGGAGCCAGTTGCACGCTGTCGCGCTCGATCTTGGCCGT
AGCTTGCTGGACCATCGAGCCGACGGACTGGAAGGTTTCGCGGGGCGCACGCATGACGGTGCGGCTTGCG
ATGGTTTCGGCATCCTCGGCGGAAAACCCCGCGTCGATCAGTTCTTGCCTGTATGCCTTCCGGTCAAACG
TCCGATTCATTCACCCTCCTTGCGGGATTGCCCCGACTCACGCCGGGGCAATGTGCCCTTATTCCTGATT
TGACCCGCCTGGTGCCTTGGTGTCCAGATAATCCACCTTATCGGCAATGAAGTCGGTCCCGTAGACCGTC
TGGCCGTCCTTCTCGTACTTGGTATTCCGAATCTTGCCCTGCACGAATACCAGCGACCCCTTGCCCAAAT
ACTTGCCGTGGGCCTCGGCCTGAGAGCCAAAACACTTGATGCGGAAGAAGTCGGTGCGCTCCTGCTTGTC
GCCGGCATCGTTGCGCCACATCTAGGATCTGCCAGGAACCGTAAAAAGGCCGCGTTGCTGGCGTTTTTCC
ATAGGCTCCGCCCCCCTGACGAGCATCACAAAAATCGACGCTCAAGTCAGAGGTGGCGAAACCCGACAGG
ACTATAAAGATACCAGGCGTTTCCCCCTGGAAGCTCCCTCGTGCGCTCTCCTGTTCCGACCCTGCCGCTT
ACCGGATACCTGTCCGCCTTTCTCCCTTCGGGAAGCGTGGCGCTTTCTCATAGCTCACGCTGTAGGTATC
TCAGTTCGGTGTAGGTCGTTCGCTCCAAGCTGGGCTGTGTGCACGAACCCCCCGTTCAGCCCGACCGCTG
CGCCTTATCCGGTAACTATCGTCTTGAGTCCAACCCGGTAAGACACGACTTATCGCCACTGGCAGCAGCC
ACTGGTAACAGGATTAGCAGAGCGAGGTATGTAGGCGGTGCTACAGAGTTCTTGAAGTGGTGGCCTAACT
ACGGCTACACTAGAAGAACAGTATTTGGTATCTGCGCTCTGCTGAAGCCAGTTACCTTCGGAAAAAGAGT
TGGTAGCTCTTGATCCGGCAAACAAACCACCGCTGGTAGCGGTGGTTTTTTTGTTTGCAAGCAGCAGATT
ACGCGCAGAAAAAAAGGATCTCAAGAAGATCCTTTGATCTTTTCTACGGGGTCTGACGCTCAGTGGAACG
AAAACTCACGTTAAGGGATTTTGGTCATGAGATTATCAAAAAGGATCTTCACCTAGATCCTTTTAAATTA
AAAATGAAGTTTTAAATCAATCTAAAGTATATATGAGTAAACTTGGTCTGACAGTTACCAATGCTTAATC
AGTGAGGCACCTATCTCAGCGATCTGTCTATTTCGTTCATCCATAGTTGCCTGACTCCCCGTCGTGTAGA
TAACTACGATACGGGAGGGCTTACCATCTGGCCCCAGTGCTGCAATGATACCGCGAGAACCACGCTCACC
GGCTCCAGATTTATCAGCAATAAACCAGCCAGCCGGAAGGGCCGAGCGCAGAAGTGGTCCTGCAACTTTA
TCCGCCTCCATCCAGTCTATTAATTGTTGCCGGGAAGCTAGAGTAAGTAGTTCGCCAGTTAATAGTTTGC
GCAACGTTGTTGCCATTGCTACAGGCATCGTGGTGTCACGCTCGTCGTTTGGTATGGCTTCATTCAGCTC
CGGTTCCCAACGATCAAGGCGAGTTACATGATCCCCCATGTTGTGCAAAAAAGCGGTTAGCTCCTTCGGT
CCTCCGATCGTTGTCAGAAGTAAGTTGGCCGCAGTGTTATCACTCATGGTTATGGCAGCACTGCATAATT
CTCTTACTGTCATGCCATCCGTAAGATGCTTTTCTGTGACTGGTGAGTACTCAACCAAGTCATTCTGAGA
ATAGTGTATGCGGCGACCGAGTTGCTCTTGCCCGGCGTCAATACGGGATAATACCGCGCCACATAGCAGA
ACTTTAAAAGTGCTCATCATTGGAAAACGTTCTTCGGGGCGAAAACTCTCAAGGATCTTACCGCTGTTGA
GATCCAGTTCGATGTAACCCACTCGTGCACCCAACTGATCTTCAGCATCTTTTACTTTCACCAGCGTTTC
TGGGTGAGCAAAAACAGGAAGGCAAAATGCCGCAAAAAAGGGAATAAGGGCGACACGGAAATGTTGAATA
CTCATACTCTTCCTTTTTCAATATTATTGAAGCATTTATCAAGGTTATTGTCTCATGAGCGGATACATAT
TTGAATGTATTTAGAAAAATAAACAAATAGGGGTTCCGCGCACGAATTGGCCAGCGCTGCCATTTTTGGG
GTGAGGCCGTTCGCGGCCGAGGGGCGCAGCCCCTGGGGGGATGGGAGGCCCGCGTTAGCGGGCCGGGAGG
GTTCGAGAAGGGGGGGCACCCCCCTTCGGCGTGCGCGGTCACGCGCACAGGGCGCAGCCCTGGTTAAAAA
CAAGGTTTATAAATATTGGTTTAAAAGCAGGTTAAAAGACAGGTTAGCGGTGGCCGAAAAACGGGCGGAA
ACCCTTGCAAATGCTGGATTTTCTGCCTGTGGACAGCCCCTCAAATGTCAATAGGTGCGCCCCTCATCTG
TCAGCACTCTGCCCCTCAAGTGTCAAGGATCGCGCCCCTCATCTGTCAGTAGTCGCGCCCCTCAAGTGTC
AATACCGCAGGGCACTTATCCCCAGGCTTGTCCACATCATCTGTGGGAAACTCGCGTAAAATCAGGCGTT
TTCGCCGATTTGCGAGGCTGGCCAGCTCCACGTCGCCGGCCGAAATCGAGCCTGCCCCTCATCTGTCAAC
GCCGCGCCGGGTGAGTCGGCCCCTCAAGTGTCAACGTCCGCCCCTCATCTGTCAGTGAGGGCCAAGTTTT
CCGCGAGGTATCCACAACGCCGGCGGCCGCGGTGTCTCGCACACGGCTTCGACGGCGTTTCTGGCGCGTT
TGCAGGGCCATAGACGGCCGCCAGCCCAGCGGCGAGGGCAACCAGCCCGGTGAGCGTCGCAAAGGAGATC
CTGATCTGACTGATGGGCTGCCTGTATCGAGTGGTGATTTTGTGCCGAGCTGCCGGTCGGGGAGCTGTTG
GCTGGCTGGTGGCAGGATATATTGTGGTGTAAACAAATTGACGCTTAGACAACTTAATAACACATTGCGG
ACGTTTTTAATGTACTGGGGTGGATGCAGTGGGCCCCACTCTGTGAAGACAATGCCGAATTCGGATCC
Features (pLannotate 1.2.2; 14 found; start..end, strand, type, name):
      4..97      +  CDS            lacI (fragment): lac repressor; lacI; The lac repressor binds to the lac operator to inhibit transcription in E. coli. This inhibition can be relieved by adding lactose or isopropyl-β-D-thiogalactopyranoside (IPTG).
    110..131     +  protein_bind   CAP binding site: CAP binding activates transcription in the presence of cAMP. E. coli catabolite activator protein
    146..176     +  promoter       lac promoter: promoter for the E. coli lac operon
    184..200     +  protein_bind   lac operator: The lac repressor binds to the lac operator to inhibit transcription in E. coli. This inhibition can be relieved by adding lactose or isopropyl-β-D-thiogalactopyranoside (IPTG). lac repressor encoded by lacI
    256..969     +  CDS            superfolder GFP: GFP variant that folds robustly even when fused to poorly folded proteins (Pédelacq et al., 2006)
    986..1072    +  terminator     rrnB T1 terminator: Escherichia coli rrnB; transcription terminator T1 from the E. coli rrnB gene
   1202..1226    +  misc_feature   RB T-DNA repeat: right border repeat from nopaline C58 T-DNA
   1338..1358    -  CDS            TetR (fragment): tetracycline resistance regulatory protein; tetR
   1385..2530    -  CDS            trfA: TRFA_ECOLX - Experimental evidence at protein level: Swiss-Prot protein existence level 1. Also involved in plasmid copy number control, promoting intermolecular coupling of protein bound iterons at oriV, which inhibits replication initiation. From Escherichia coli.
   2866..3454    -  rep_origin     ori: high-copy-number ColE1/pMB1/pBR322/pUC origin of replication
   3625..4485    -  CDS            AmpR: β-lactamase; bla; confers resistance to ampicillin, carbenicillin, and related antibiotics
   4486..4590    -  promoter       AmpR promoter: bla
   4677..5308    -  rep_origin     oriV: incP origin of replication
   5400..5424    +  misc_feature   LB T-DNA repeat: left border repeat from nopaline C58 T-DNA
