[The description below was written by a language model from this plasmid's Addgene catalogue record and pLannotate feature annotations shown in this document.]
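Description:
pOGG202 is a synthetic bacterial expression plasmid of about 5.5 kb from a Golden Gate modular cloning toolkit for bacterial vectors. It is a cloned "level 1" transcriptional unit, assembled in a position-1 forward level 1 acceptor (pL1M-F1) from three level 0 parts that were domesticated for Golden Gate cloning: a lac promoter module, a superfolder GFP coding sequence and a terminator module. The catalogue lists the backbone as unknown. The feature table, however, shows a high-copy ColE1/pUC-type origin and an ampicillin resistance gene (bla with its own promoter) for propagation and selection in E. coli. It also shows an IncP oriV with the trfA replication initiator gene, a pair that supports broad-host-range replication. Nopaline-type left and right T-DNA border repeats flank the cassette region, and a short TetR fragment is also present. These look like carry-overs from a binary-vector-derived level 1 acceptor rather than functional parts of the payload.

The expression unit comprises a CAP binding site, the lac promoter and the lac operator, followed by sfGFP, a GFP variant that folds robustly, and then the rrnB T1 terminator. Only a short fragment of lacI is annotated upstream of the promoter, so the plasmid does not appear to encode a complete lac repressor. IPTG-inducible control would therefore depend on repressor supplied by the host or by another element. The stated purpose is to provide IPTG-inducible sfGFP as a ready-made level 1 module, which can serve as a fluorescent reporter unit or be combined with other modules in higher-level Golden Gate assemblies of bacterial vectors.
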