Addgene plasmid #115503: pOGG202
Purpose: Clone of a level 1 unit which encodes IPTG-inducible sfGFP
Depositing lab: Philip Poole. Depositing organization: University of Oxford. Publication: A Bacterial Expression Vector Archive (BEVA) for Flexible Modular Assembly of Golden Gate-Compatible Vectors. Geddes BA, Mendoza-Suarez MA, Poole PS. Front Microbiol. 2019 Jan 14;9:3345. doi: 10.3389/fmicb.2018.03345. eCollection 2018. PubMed 30692983.
Backbone
  Vector backbone: unknown
  Vector type: Bacterial Expression
Growth in bacteria
  Bacterial resistance: Ampicillin, 100 μg/mL
  Growth temperature: 37°C
  Growth strain: DH5alpha
  Copy number: High Copy
Gene/Insert
  Gene/Insert name: pL1M-F1-plac pOGG031, sfGFP pOGG037, T-pharma pOGG003
  Species: Synthetic
  Mutation: Domesticated for Golden Gate cloning
  Cloning method: Unknown
Terms and licenses: Academic/Nonprofit Terms; Industry Terms: Not Available to Industry
Depositor comments: Please visit https://www.biorxiv.org/content/early/2018/08/16/392423 for bioRxiv preprint.
How to cite: pOGG202 was a gift from Philip Poole (Addgene plasmid # 115503 ; http://n2t.net/addgene:115503 ; RRID:Addgene_115503)
